>Addgene plasmid #14317 | pAG423GAL-EGFP-ccdB | depositor full sequence | sequence record 7980 | Author sequence
GACGAAAGGGCCTCGTGATACGCCTATTTTTATAGGTTAATGTCATGATAATAATGGTTTCTTAGATGAT
CCAATATCAAAGGAAATGATAGCATTGAAGGATGAGACTAATCCAATTGAGGAGTGGCAGCATATAGAAC
AGCTAAAGGGTAGTGCTGAAGGAAGCATACGATACCCCGCATGGAATGGGATAATATCACAGGAGGTACT
AGACTACCTTTCATCCTACATAAATAGACGCATATAAGTACGCATTTAAGCATAAACACGCACTATGCCG
TTCTTCTCATGTATATATATATACAGGCAACACGCAGATATAGGTGCGACGTGAACAGTGAGCTGTATGT
GCGCAGCTCGCGTTGCATTTTCGGAAGCGCTCGTTTTCGGAAACGCTTTGAAGTTCCTATTCCGAAGTTC
CTATTCTCTAGAAAGTATAGGAACTTCAGAGCGCTTTTGAAAACCAAAAGCGCTCTGAAGACGCACTTTC
AAAAAACCAAAAACGCACCGGACTGTAACGAGCTACTAAAATATTGCGAATACCGCTTCCACAAACATTG
CTCAAAAGTATCTCTTTGCTATATATCTCTGTGCTATATCCCTATATAACCTACCCATCCACCTTTCGCT
CCTTGAACTTGCATCTAAACTCGACCTCTACATTTTTTATGTTTATCTCTAGTATTACTCTTTAGACAAA
AAAATTGTAGTAAGAACTATTCATAGAGTGAATCGAAAACAATACGAAAATGTAAACATTTCCTATACGT
AGTATATAGAGACAAAATAGAAGAAACCGTTCATAATTTTCTGACCAATGAAGAATCATCAACGCTATCA
CTTTCTGTTCACAAAGTATGCGCAATCCACATCGGTATAGAATATAATCGGGGATGCCTTTATCTTGAAA
AAATGCACCCGCAGCTTCGCTAGTAATCAGTAAACGCGGGAAGTGGAGTCAGGCTTTTTTTATGGAAGAG
AAAATAGACACCAAAGTAGCCTTCTTCTAACCTTAACGGACCTACAGTGCAAAAAGTTATCAAGAGACTG
CATTATAGAGCGCACAAAGGAGAAAAAAAGTAATCTAAGATGCTTTGTTAGAAAAATAGCGCTCTCGGGA
TGCATTTTTGTAGAACAAAAAAGAAGTATAGATTCTTTGTTGGTAAAATAGCGCTCTCGCGTTGCATTTC
TGTTCTGTAAAAATGCAGCTCAGATTCTTTGTTTGAAAAATTAGCGCTCTCGCGTTGCATTTTTGTTTTA
CAAAAATGAAGCACAGATTCTTCGTTGGTAAAATAGCGCTTTCGCGTTGCATTTCTGTTCTGTAAAAATG
CAGCTCAGATTCTTTGTTTGAAAAATTAGCGCTCTCGCGTTGCATTTTTGTTCTACAAAATGAAGCACAG
ATGCTTCGTTCAGGTGGCACTTTTCGGGGAAATGTGCGCGGAACCCCTATTTGTTTATTTTTCTAAATAC
ATTCAAATATGTATCCGCTCATGAGACAATAACCCTGATAAATGCTTCAATAATATTGAAAAAGGAAGAG
TATGAGTATTCAACATTTCCGTGTCGCCCTTATTCCCTTTTTTGCGGCATTTTGCCTTCCTGTTTTTGCT
CACCCAGAAACGCTGGTGAAAGTAAAAGATGCTGAAGATCAGTTGGGTGCACGAGTGGGTTACATCGAAC
TGGATCTCAACAGCGGTAAGATCCTTGAGAGTTTTCGCCCCGAAGAACGTTTTCCAATGATGAGCACTTT
TAAAGTTCTGCTATGTGGCGCGGTATTATCCCGTATTGACGCCGGGCAAGAGCAACTCGGTCGCCGCATA
CACTATTCTCAGAATGACTTGGTTGAGTACTCACCAGTCACAGAAAAGCATCTTACGGATGGCATGACAG
TAAGAGAATTATGCAGTGCTGCCATAACCATGAGTGATAACACTGCGGCCAACTTACTTCTGACAACGAT
CGGAGGACCGAAGGAGCTAACCGCTTTTTTGCACAACATGGGGGATCATGTAACTCGCCTTGATCGTTGG
GAACCGGAGCTGAATGAAGCCATACCAAACGACGAGCGTGACACCACGATGCCTGTAGCAATGGCAACAA
CGTTGCGCAAACTATTAACTGGCGAACTACTTACTCTAGCTTCCCGGCAACAATTAATAGACTGGATGGA
GGCGGATAAAGTTGCAGGACCACTTCTGCGCTCGGCCCTTCCGGCTGGCTGGTTTATTGCTGATAAATCT
GGAGCCGGTGAGCGTGGGTCTCGCGGTATCATTGCAGCACTGGGGCCAGATGGTAAGCCCTCCCGTATCG
TAGTTATCTACACGACGGGGAGTCAGGCAACTATGGATGAACGAAATAGACAGATCGCTGAGATAGGTGC
CTCACTGATTAAGCATTGGTAACTGTCAGACCAAGTTTACTCATATATACTTTAGATTGATTTAAAACTT
CATTTTTAATTTAAAAGGATCTAGGTGAAGATCCTTTTTGATAATCTCATGACCAAAATCCCTTAACGTG
AGTTTTCGTTCCACTGAGCGTCAGACCCCGTAGAAAAGATCAAAGGATCTTCTTGAGATCCTTTTTTTCT
GCGCGTAATCTGCTGCTTGCAAACAAAAAAACCACCGCTACCAGCGGTGGTTTGTTTGCCGGATCAAGAG
CTACCAACTCTTTTTCCGAAGGTAACTGGCTTCAGCAGAGCGCAGATACCAAATACTGTCCTTCTAGTGT
AGCCGTAGTTAGGCCACCACTTCAAGAACTCTGTAGCACCGCCTACATACCTCGCTCTGCTAATCCTGTT
ACCAGTGGCTGCTGCCAGTGGCGATAAGTCGTGTCTTACCGGGTTGGACTCAAGACGATAGTTACCGGAT
AAGGCGCAGCGGTCGGGCTGAACGGGGGGTTCGTGCACACAGCCCAGCTTGGAGCGAACGACCTACACCG
AACTGAGATACCTACAGCGTGAGCTATGAGAAAGCGCCACGCTTCCCGAAGGGAGAAAGGCGGACAGGTA
TCCGGTAAGCGGCAGGGTCGGAACAGGAGAGCGCACGAGGGAGCTTCCAGGGGGAAACGCCTGGTATCTT
TATAGTCCTGTCGGGTTTCGCCACCTCTGACTTGAGCGTCGATTTTTGTGATGCTCGTCAGGGGGGCGGA
GCCTATGGAAAAACGCCAGCAACGCGGCCTTTTTACGGTTCCTGGCCTTTTGCTGGCCTTTTGCTCACAT
GTTCTTTCCTGCGTTATCCCCTGATTCTGTGGATAACCGTATTACCGCCTTTGAGTGAGCTGATACCGCT
CGCCGCAGCCGAACGACCGAGCGCAGCGAGTCAGTGAGCGAGGAAGCGGAAGAGCGCCCAATACGCAAAC
CGCCTCTCCCCGCGCGTTGGCCGATTCATTAATGCAGCTGGCACGACAGGTTTCCCGACTGGAAAGCGGG
CAGTGAGCGCAACGCAATTAATGTGAGTTACCTCACTCATTAGGCACCCCAGGCTTTACACTTTATGCTT
CCGGCTCCTATGTTGTGTGGAATTGTGAGCGGATAACAATTTCACACAGGAAACAGCTATGACCATGATT
ACGCCAAGCGCGCAATTAACCCTCACTAAAGGGAACAAAAGCTGGAGCTCTAGTACGGATTAGAAGCCGC
CGAGCGGGCGACAGCCCTCCGACGGAAGACTCTCCTCCGTGCGTCCTCGTCTTCACCGGTCGCGTTCCTG
AAACGCAGATGTGCCTCGCGCCGCACTGCTCCGAACAATAAAGATTCTACAATACTAGCTTTTATGGTTA
TGAAGAGGAAAAATTGGCAGTAACCTGGCCCCACAAACCTTCAAATTAACGAATCAAATTAACAACCATA
GGATGATAATGCGATTAGTTTTTTAGCCTTATTTCTGGGGTAATTAATCAGCGAAGCGATGATTTTTGAT
CTATTAACAGATATATAAATGGAAAAGCTGCATAACCACTTTAACTAATACTTTCAACATTTTCAGTTTG
TATTACTTCTTATTCAAATGTCATAAAAGTATCAACAAAAAATTGTTAATATACCTCTATACTTTAACGT
CAAGGAGAAAAAACCCCGGATTCTAGAACTAGTGGATCCCCCGGGACAAAATGGTGAGCAAGGGCGAGGA
GCTGTTCACCGGGGTGGTGCCCATCCTGGTCGAGCTGGACGGCGACGTAAACGGCCACAAGTTCAGCGTG
TCCGGCGAGGGCGAGGGCGATGCCACCTACGGCAAGCTGACCCTGAAGTTCATCTGCACCACCGGCAAGC
TGCCCGTGCCCTGGCCCACCCTCGTGACCACCCTGACCTACGGCGTGCAGTGCTTCAGCCGCTACCCCGA
CCACATGAAGCAGCACGACTTCTTCAAGTCCGCCATGCCCGAAGGCTACGTCCAGGAGCGCACCATCTTC
TTCAAGGACGACGGCAACTACAAGACCCGCGCCGAGGTGAAGTTCGAGGGCGACACCCTGGTGAACCGCA
TCGAGCTGAAGGGCATCGACTTCAAGGAGGACGGCAACATCCTGGGGCACAAGCTGGAGTACAACTACAA
CAGCCACAACGTCTATATCATGGCCGACAAGCAGAAGAACGGCATCAAGGTGAACTTCAAGATCCGCCAC
AACATCGAGGACGGCAGCGTGCAGCTCGCCGACCACTACCAGCAGAACACCCCCATCGGCGACGGCCCCG
TGCTGCTGCCCGACAACCACTACCTGAGCACCCAGTCCGCCCTGAGCAAAGACCCCAACGAGAAGCGCGA
TCACATGGTCCTGCTGGAGTTCGTGACCGCCGCCGGGATCACTCTCGGCATGGACGAGCTGTACAAGGGT
GGACCAGGTGGTGGACATCAAACAAGTTTGTACAAAAAAGCTGAACGAGAAACGTAAAATGATATAAATA
TCAATATATTAAATTAGATTTTGCATAAAAAACAGACTACATAATACTGTAAAACACAACATATCCAGTC
ACTATGGCGGCCGCATTAGGCACCCCAGGCTTTACACTTTATGCTTCCGGCTCGTATAATGTGTGGATTT
TGAGTTAGGATCCGTCGAGATTTTCAGGAGCTAAGGAAGCTAAAATGGAGAAAAAAATCACTGGATATAC
CACCGTTGATATATCCCAATGGCATCGTAAAGAACATTTTGAGGCATTTCAGTCAGTTGCTCAATGTACC
TATAACCAGACCGTTCAGCTGGATATTACGGCCTTTTTAAAGACCGTAAAGAAAAATAAGCACAAGTTTT
ATCCGGCCTTTATTCACATTCTTGCCCGCCTGATGAATGCTCATCCGGAATTCCGTATGGCAATGAAAGA
CGGTGAGCTGGTGATATGGGATAGTGTTCACCCTTGTTACACCGTTTTCCATGAGCAAACTGAAACGTTT
TCATCGCTCTGGAGTGAATACCACGACGATTTCCGGCAGTTTCTACACATATATTCGCAAGATGTGGCGT
GTTACGGTGAAAACCTGGCCTATTTCCCTAAAGGGTTTATTGAGAATATGTTTTTCGTCTCAGCCAATCC
CTGGGTGAGTTTCACCAGTTTTGATTTAAACGTGGCCAATATGGACAACTTCTTCGCCCCCGTTTTCACC
ATGGGCAAATATTATACGCAAGGCGACAAGGTGCTGATGCCGCTGGCGATTCAGGTTCATCATGCCGTCT
GTGATGGCTTCCATGTCGGCAGAATGCTTAATGAATTACAACAGTACTGCGATGAGTGGCAGGGCGGGGC
GTAAACGCCGCGTGGATCCGGCTTACTAAAAGCCAGATAACAGTATGCGTATTTGCGCGCTGATTTTTGC
GGTATAAGAATATATACTGATATGTATACCCGAAGTATGTCAAAAAGAGGTATGCTATGAAGCAGCGTAT
TACAGTGACAGTTGACAGCGACAGCTATCAGTTGCTCAAGGCATATATGATGTCAATATCTCCGGTCTGG
TAAGCACAACCATGCAGAATGAAGCCCGTCGTCTGCGTGCCGAACGCTGGAAAGCGGAAAATCAGGAAGG
GATGGCTGAGGTCGCCCGGTTTATTGAAATGAACGGCTCTTTTGCTGACGAGAACAGGGGCTGGTGAAAT
GCAGTTTAAGGTTTACACCTATAAAAGAGAGAGCCGTTATCGTCTGTTTGTGGATGTACAGAGTGATATT
ATTGACACGCCCGGGCGACGGATGGTGATCCCCCTGGCCAGTGCACGTCTGCTGTCAGATAAAGTCTCCC
GTGAACTTTACCCGGTGGTGCATATCGGGGATGAAAGCTGGCGCATGATGACCACCGATATGGCCAGTGT
GCCGGTCTCCGTTATCGGGGAAGAAGTGGCTGATCTCAGCCACCGCGAAAATGACATCAAAAACGCCATT
AACCTGATGTTCTGGGGAATATAAATGTCAGGCTCCCTTATACACAGCCAGTCTGCAGGTCGACCATAGT
GACTGGATATGTTGTGTTTTACAGTATTATGTAGTCTGTTTTTTATGCAAAATCTAATTTAATATATTGA
TATTTATATCATTTTACGTTTCTCGTTCAGCTTTCTTGTACAAAGTGGTTCGATGTCATGTAATTAGTTA
TGTCACGCTTACATTCACGCCCTCCCCCCACATCCGCTCTAACCGAAAAGGAAGGAGTTAGACAACCTGA
AGTCTAGGTCCCTATTTATTTTTTTATAGTTATGTTAGTATTAAGAACGTTATTTATATTTCAAATTTTT
CTTTTTTTTCTGTACAGACGCGTGTACGCATGTAACATTATACTGAAAACCTTGCTTGAGAAGGTTTTGG
GACGCTCGAAGGCTTTAATTTGCGGCCGGTACCCAATTCGCCCTATAGTGAGTCGTATTACGCGCGCTCA
CTGGCCGTCGTTTTACAACGTCGTGACTGGGAAAACCCTGGCGTTACCCAACTTAATCGCCTTGCAGCAC
ATCCCCCTTTCGCCAGCTGGCGTAATAGCGAAGAGGCCCGCACCGATCGCCCTTCCCAACAGTTGCGCAG
CCTGAATGGCGAATGGCGCG
[124 nt withheld, positions 7021-7144]
C
[91 nt withheld, positions 7146-7236]
A
[49 nt withheld, positions 7238-7286]
CCTTTGACGTTGGAGTCCACGTTCTTT
[37 nt withheld, positions 7314-7350]
ACCCTATCTCGGTCTATTCTTTTGATTTATAAGGGATTTTGCCGATTTCGGCCTATTGGTTAAAAAATGA
GCTGATTTAACAAAAATTTAACGCGAATTTTAACAAAATATTAACGTTTACAATTTCCTGATGCGGTATT
TTCTCCTTACGCATCTGTGCGGTATTTCACACCGCATAGATCCGTCGAGTTCAAGAGAAAAAAAAAGAAA
AAGCAAAAAGAAAAAAGGAAAGCGCGCCTCGTTCAGAATGACACGTATAGAATGATGCATTACCTTGTCA
TCTTCAGTATCATACTGTTCGTATACATACTTACTGACATTCATAGGTATACATATATACACATGTATAT
ATATCGTATGCTGCAGCTTTAAATAATCGGTGTCACTACATAAGAACACCTTTGGTGGAGGGAACATCGT
TGGTACCATTGGGCGAGGTGGCTTCTCTTATGGCAACCGCAAGAGCCTTGAACGCACTCTCACTACGGTG
ATGATCATTCTTGCCTCGCAGACAATCAACGTGGAGGGTAATTCTGCTAGCCTCTGCAAAGCTTTCAAGA
AAATGCGGGATCATCTCGCAAGAGAGATCTCCTACTTTCTCCCTTTGCAAACCAAGTTCGACAACTGCGT
ACGGCCTGTTCGAAAGATCTACCACCGCTCTGGAAAGTGCCTCATCCAAAGGCGCAAATCCTGATCCAAA
CCTTTTTACTCCACGCGCCAGTAGGGCCTCTTTAAAAGCTTGACCGAGAGCAATCCCGCAGTCTTCAGTG
GTGTGATGGTCGTCTATGTGTAAGTCACCAATGCACTCAACGATTAGCGACCAGCCGGAATGCTTGGCCA
GAGCATGTATCATATGGTCCAGAAACCCTATACCTGTGTGGACGTTAATCACTTGCGATTGTGTGGCCTG
TTCTGCTACTGCTTCTGCCTCTTTTTCTGGGAAGATCGAGTGCTCTATCGCTAGGGGACCACCCTTTAAA
GAGATCGCAATCTGAATCTTGGTTTCATTTGTAATACGCTTTACTAGGGCTTTCTGCTCTGTCATCTTTG
CCTTCGTTTATCTTGCCTGCTCATTTTTTAGTATATTCTTCGAAGAAATCACATTACTTTATATAATGTA
TAATTCATTATGTGATAATGCCAATCGCTAAGAAAAAAAAAGAGTCATCCGCTAGGGGAAAAAAAAAAAT
GAAAATCATTACCGAGGCATAAAAAAATATAGAGTGTACTAGAGGAGGCCAAGAGTAATAGAAAAAGAAA
ATTGCGGGAAAGGACTGTGTTATGACTTCCCTGACTAATGCCGTGTTCAAACGATACCTGGCAGTGACTC
CTAGCGCTCACCAAGCTCTTAAAACGGGAATTTATGGTGCACTCTCAGTACAATCTGCTCTGATGCCGCA
TAGTTAAGCCAGCCCCGACACCCGCCAACACCCGCTGACGCGCCCTGACGGGCTTGTCTGCTCCCGGCAT
CCGCTTACAGACAAGCTGTGACCGTCTCCGGGAGCTGCATGTGTCAGAGGTTTTCACCGTCATCACCGAA
ACGCGCGA
Features (pLannotate 1.2.2; 29 found; start..end, strand, type, name):
     68..1410    +  rep_origin     2μ ori: yeast 2μ plasmid origin of replication
   1437..1541    +  promoter       AmpR promoter: bla
   1542..2402    +  CDS            AmpR: β-lactamase; bla; confers resistance to ampicillin, carbenicillin, and related antibiotics
   2573..3161    +  rep_origin     ori: high-copy-number ColE1/pMB1/pBR322/pUC origin of replication
   3344..3436    +  CDS            lacI (fragment): lac repressor; lacI; The lac repressor binds to the lac operator to inhibit transcription in E. coli. This inhibition can be relieved by adding lactose or isopropyl-β-D-thiogalactopyranoside (IPTG).
   3449..3470    +  protein_bind   CAP binding site: CAP binding activates transcription in the presence of cAMP. E. coli catabolite activator protein
   3485..3515    +  promoter       lac promoter: promoter for the E. coli lac operon
   3523..3539    +  protein_bind   lac operator: The lac repressor binds to the lac operator to inhibit transcription in E. coli. This inhibition can be relieved by adding lactose or isopropyl-β-D-thiogalactopyranoside (IPTG). lac repressor encoded by lacI
   3584..3602    +  promoter       T3 promoter: promoter for bacteriophage T3 RNA polymerase
   3626..4067    +  promoter       GAL1 promoter: S. cerevisiae GAL1; inducible promoter, regulated by Gal4
   4082..4105    +  misc_feature   MCS (fragment): pBluescript multiple cloning site
   4111..4827    +  CDS            EGFP: EGFP is a basic (constitutively fluorescent) green fluorescent protein published in 1996, derived from Aequorea victoria. It is reported to be a rapidly-maturing weak dimer with moderate acid sensitivity.
   4852..4976    +  protein_bind   attR1: mutant version of attR; recombination site for the Gateway® LR reaction LR Clonase™
   5001..5031    +  promoter       lac UV5 promoter: E. coli lac promoter with an "up" mutation
   5055..5084    +  promoter       cat promoter (fragment): promoter of the E. coli cat gene encoding chloramphenicol acetyltransferase
   5085..5744    +  CDS            CmR: chloramphenicol acetyltransferase; cat; confers resistance to chloramphenicol
   5926..6084    +  CDS            ccdA (fragment): CCDA_ECO57 - Also known as H, letA. Experimental evidence at protein level: Swiss-Prot protein existence level 1. Antitoxin component of a type II toxin-antitoxin (TA) system which inhibits the post-segregational killing (PSK) of plasmid-free cells, also referred to as a plasmid addiction system. Binds to and blocks the activity of CcdB; will also remove bound CcdB protein from the CcdB-GyrA complex by forming a CcdA-CcdB complex, a process termed rejuvenation. Functions as a transcriptional corepressor for the ccdAB operon, repression also requires CcdB (By similarity). From Escherichia coli
   6089..6391    +  CDS            ccdB: CCDB_ECOLI - Also known as G, letB, letD. Experimental evidence at protein level: Swiss-Prot protein existence level 1. Toxic component of a type II toxin-antitoxin (TA) system, functioning in plasmid maintainence. Responsible for the post- segregational killing (PSK) of plasmid-free cells, also referred to as a plasmid addiction system. Half-life of over 2 hours. Cell killing by CcdB is accompanied by filamentation, defects in chromosome and plasmid segregation, defects in cell division, formation of anucleate cells, decreased DNA synthesis and plasmid loss. Interferes with the activity of DN
   6435..6559    -  protein_bind   attR2: mutant version of attR; recombination site for the Gateway® LR reaction LR Clonase™
   6566..6813    +  terminator     CYC1 terminator: S. cerevisiae CYC1; transcription terminator for CYC1
   6832..6850    -  promoter       T7 promoter: promoter for bacteriophage T7 RNA polymerase
   6858..7013    +  CDS            lacZα (fragment): LacZα fragment of β-galactosidase; lacZ fragment
   7021..7476    +  rep_origin     f1 ori (sequence partly withheld): f1 bacteriophage origin of replication; arrow indicates direction of (+) strand synthesis
   7477..7528    -  misc_feature   bom (fragment): basis of mobility region from pBR322
   7736..8395    -  CDS            HIS3: imidazoleglycerol-phosphate dehydratase, required for histidine biosynthesis; S. cerevisiae HIS3; yeast auxotrophic marker
   8396..8582    -  promoter       HIS3 promoter: S. cerevisiae HIS3
   8632..8712    +  CDS            MRM1 (fragment): MRM1_YEAST - Also known as PET56 From Saccharomyces cerevisiae (strain ATCC 204508 / S288c) (Baker's yeast).
   8713..8762    -  misc_feature   bom (fragment): basis of mobility region from pBR322
   8864..1       -  CDS            rop (fragment) (across the origin): Rop protein, which maintains plasmids at low copy number; rop
