[The description below was written by a language model from this plasmid's Addgene catalogue record and pLannotate feature annotations shown in this document.]
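Description:
pAG423GAL-EGFP-ccdB is an empty Gateway destination vector for galactose-inducible expression of N-terminally EGFP-tagged proteins in Saccharomyces cerevisiae. It is built on the pRS423 backbone, an episomal yeast–E. coli shuttle plasmid of about 8.9 kb. The 2μ origin supports multicopy maintenance in yeast, and HIS3, driven by its own promoter, allows selection by histidine prototrophy in his3 strains. In bacteria the plasmid replicates from a high-copy ColE1/pUC-type origin and carries ampicillin resistance (bla). An f1 origin and remnants of the pBluescript-derived lac/lacZα region, with flanking T3 and T7 promoters, are also annotated.

The expression unit consists of the GAL1 promoter, which is regulated by Gal4 and induced by galactose, followed by the EGFP coding sequence, the Gateway cassette and the CYC1 transcription terminator. The cassette is bounded by attR1 and attR2 and contains a chloramphenicol acetyltransferase gene and the ccdB toxin gene. Because CcdB poisons DNA gyrase, the unrecombined vector must be propagated in ccdB-tolerant E. coli strains, with chloramphenicol and ampicillin maintaining the cassette. In an LR clonase reaction with an attL-flanked entry clone, the CmR–ccdB segment is replaced by the gene of interest. Transformation into ordinary E. coli then counter-selects any parental plasmid. The incoming open reading frame sits downstream of EGFP, and if it is in frame it yields an EGFP fusion at the protein's N terminus.

The plasmid belongs to a suite of yeast Gateway vectors designed for high-throughput genetic analysis. It suits applications such as localisation or inducible overexpression studies of fluorescently tagged proteins. The depositor notes that the full sequence is provided for reference only and may not match the physical plasmid exactly.
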