Addgene plasmid #14317: pAG423GAL-EGFP-ccdB
Purpose: (Empty Backbone)
Depositing lab: Susan Lindquist. Depositing organization: Whitehead Institute for Biomedical Research. Publication: A suite of Gateway cloning vectors for high-throughput genetic analysis in Saccharomyces cerevisiae. Alberti S, Gitler AD, Lindquist S. Yeast. 2007 Oct . 24(10):913-9. 10.1002/yea.1502 PubMed 17583893.
Backbone
  Vector backbone: pRS423
  Vector type: Yeast Expression ; Gateway Destination
  Selectable markers: HIS3
Growth in bacteria
  Bacterial resistance: Chloramphenicol and Ampicillin, 25 & 100 μg/mL
  Growth temperature: 37°C
  Growth strain: ccdB Survival
  Growth instructions: DB3.1, ccdB Survival
  Copy number: Unknown
Gene/Insert
  Gene/Insert name: None
  Tag / fusion protein: EGFP (N terminal on backbone)
  Cloning method: Gateway Cloning
  Sequencing primers: 5′ EGFP-C
Terms and licenses: Academic/Nonprofit Terms; Industry Terms: Not Available to Industry
Depositor comments: Type of plasmid: 2-micron. This plasmid contains the Gateway technology from Invitrogen; Invitrogen requires purchasing of Gateway Clonase for carrying out the Gateway recombinational cloning reaction http://www.invitrogen.com Please note that the full plasmid sequence is provided as a reference only, and may not match the exact sequence of the plasmid.
How to cite: pAG423GAL-EGFP-ccdB was a gift from Susan Lindquist (Addgene plasmid # 14317 ; http://n2t.net/addgene:14317 ; RRID:Addgene_14317)
