>Addgene plasmid #14317 | pAG423GAL-EGFP-ccdB | addgene partial sequence | sequence record 20866 | 14317 with pRS_marker
CTTGGGTGAGCGCTAGGAGTCACTGCCAGGTATCGTTTGAACACGGCATTAGTCAGGGAAGTCATAACAC
AGTCCTTTCCCGCAATTTTCTTTTTCTATTACTCTTGGCCTCCTCTAGTACACTCTATATTTTTTTATGC
CTCGGTAATGATTTTCATTTTTTTTTTTCCACCTAGCGGATGACTCTTTTTTTTTCTTAGCGATTGGCAT
TATCACATAATGAATTATACATTATATAAAGTAATGTGATTTCTTCGAAGAATATACTAAAAAATGAGCA
GGCAAGATAAACGAAGGCAAAGATGACAGAGCAGAAAGCCCTAGTAAAGCGTATTACAAATGAAACCAAG
ATTCAGATTGCGATCTCTTTAAAGGGTGGTCCCCTAGCGATAGAGCACTCGATCTTCCCAGAAAAAGAGG
CAGAAGCAGTAGCAGAACAGGCCACACAATCGCAAGTGATTAACGTCCACACAGGTATAGGGTTTCTGGA
CCATATGATACATGCTCTGGCCAAGCATTCCGGCTGGTCGCTAATCGTTGAGTGCATTGGTGACTTACAC
ATAGACGACCATCACACCACTGAAGACTGCGGGATTGCTCTCGGTCAAGCTTTTAAAGAGGCCCTAGGGG
CCG
