>Addgene plasmid #14317 | pAG423GAL-EGFP-ccdB | addgene partial sequence | sequence record 20867 | 14317 with EXFP-R
TAGCCTTCGGGCATGGCGGACTTGAAGAAGTCGTGCTGCTTCATGTGGTCGGGGTAGCGGCTGAAGCACT
GCACGCCGTAGGTCAGGGTGGTCACGAGGGTGGGCCAGGGCACGGGCAGCTTGCCGGTGGTGCAGATGAA
CTTCAGGGTCAGCTTGCCGTAGGTGGCATCGCCCTCGCCCTCGCCGGACACGCTGAACTTGTGGCCGTTT
ACGTCGCCGTCCAGCTCGACCAGGATGGGCACCACCCCGGTGAACAGCTCCTCGCCCTTGCTCACCATTT
TGTCCCGGGGGATCCACTAGTTCTAGAATCCGGGGTTTTTTCTCCTTGACGTTAAAGTATAGAGGTATAT
TAACAATTTTTTGTTGATACTTTTATTACATTTGAATAAGAAGTAATACAAACCGAAAATGTTGAAAGTA
TTAGTTAAAGTGGTTATGCAGTTTTTGCATTTATATATCTGTTAATAGATCAAAAATCATCGCTTCGCTG
ATTAATTACCCCAGAAATAAGGCTAAAAAACTAATCGCATTATCATCCTATGGTTGTTAATTTGATTCTT
TCATTTGAAGGTTTGTGGGGCCAGGTTACTGCCAATTTTTCCTCTTCATAACCATAAAAGCTAG
